Addgene plasmid #191726: AiP12787 - pAAV-AiE0140h_3xC2-minBG-SYFP2-WPRE3-BGHpA (Alias: CN2787)
Purpose: AI plasmid ALIAS: AiP12787. Expression of SYFP2 (yellow fluorescent protein) in striatal Pvalb+ neurons. Note strong cortical Pvalb and L5 ET neuron expression
Depositing lab: Allen Institute for Brain Science & Jonathan Ting. Depositing organization: Allen Institute. Publication: Enhancer AAV toolbox for accessing and perturbing striatal cell types and circuits. Hunker AC, Wirthlin ME, Gill G, Johansen NJ, Hooper M, Omstead V, Vargas S, Lerma MN, Taskin N, Weed N, Laird WD, Bishaw YM, Bendrick JL, Gore BB, Ben-Simon Y, Opitz-Araya X, Martinez RA, Way SW, Thyagarajan B, Otto S, Sanchez REA, Alexander JR, Amaya A, Amster A, Arbuckle J, Ayala A, Baker PM, Barcelli T, Barta S, Bertagnolli D, Bielstein C, Bishwakarma P, Bowlus J, Boyer G, Brouner K, Casian B, Casper T, Chakka AB, Chakrabarty R, Chong P, Clark M, Colbert K, Daniel S, Dawe T, Departee M, DiValentin P, Donadio NP, Dotson NI, Dwivedi D, Egdorf T, Fliss T, Gary A, Goldy J, Grasso C, Groce EL, Gudsnuk K, Han W, Haradon Z, Hastings S, Helback O, Ho WV, Huang C, Johnson T, Jones DL, Juneau Z, Kenney J, Leibly M, Li S, Liang E, Loeffler H, Lusk NA, Madigan Z, Malloy J, Malone J, McCue R, Melchor J, Mich JK, Moosman S, Morin E, Naidoo R, Newman D, Ngo K, Nguyen K, Oster AL, Ouellette B, Oyama AA, Pena N, Pham T, Phillips E, Pom C, Potekhina L, Ransford S, Ray PL, Reding M, Rette DF, Reynoldson C, Rimorin C, Sigler AR, Rocha DB, Ronellenfitch K, Ruiz A, Sawyer L, Sevigny JP, Shapovalova NV, Shepard N, Shulga L, Soliman S, Staats B, Taormina MJ, Tieu M, Wang Y, Wilkes J, Wood T, Zhou T, Williford A, Dee N, Mollenkopf T, Ng L, Esposito L, Kalmbach BE, Yao S, Ariza J, Collman F, Mufti S, Smith K, Waters J, Ersing I, Patrick M, Zeng H, Lein ES, Kojima Y, Horwitz G, Owen SF, Levi BP, Daigle TL, Tasic B, Bakken TE, Ting JT. Neuron. 2025 May 21;113(10):1507-1524.e17. doi: 10.1016/j.neuron.2025.04.035. PubMed 40403704.
Backbone
  Vector backbone: rAAV
  Vector type: AAV
Growth in bacteria
  Bacterial resistance: Ampicillin, 100 μg/mL
  Growth temperature: 30°C
  Growth strain: NEB Stable
  Copy number: High Copy
Gene/Insert
  Gene/Insert name: SYFP2
  Species: Other
  Mutation: none
  Cloning method: Restriction Enzyme; 5′ cloning site Unknown (unknown if destroyed)
Terms and licenses: Academic/Nonprofit Terms; Industry Terms: Not Available to Industry
Depositor comments: Allen Institute plasmid ALIAS: AiP12787 This work supported by NIH BRAIN Initiative grant UF1MH128339. This enhancer plasmid was also used and characterized for different brain regions and cell types as described in https://www.biorxiv.org/content/10.1101/2024.06.10.597244v2
How to cite: AiP12787 - pAAV-AiE0140h_3xC2-minBG-SYFP2-WPRE3-BGHpA (Alias: CN2787) was a gift from Allen Institute for Brain Science & Jonathan Ting (Addgene plasmid # 191726 ; http://n2t.net/addgene:191726 ; RRID:Addgene_191726) For viral preps, please replace (Addgene plasmid # 191726) in the above sentence with: (Addgene viral prep # 191726-PHPeB)
