[The description below was written by a language model from this plasmid's Addgene catalogue record and pLannotate feature annotations shown in this document.]
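Description:
AiP12787 - pAAV-AiE0140h_3xC2-minBG-SYFP2-WPRE3-BGHpA (alias CN2787) is a recombinant AAV transfer plasmid of about 4.8 kb, designed for packaging an enhancer-driven fluorescent reporter into AAV particles for delivery to the brain. The bacterial backbone carries a high-copy ColE1/pUC-type origin, an ampicillin resistance gene (β-lactamase with its own promoter) and an f1 phage origin, along with small remnants of pBR322 bom and rop sequences. The expression cassette is flanked by AAV2 inverted terminal repeats, which provide the signals for genome replication and encapsidation. One ITR is annotated in full, while the other was detected only as short fragments, as often happens with these repetitive, structured elements in sequencing-based annotation.

Between the ITRs, the construct name indicates a cell-type-selective enhancer, AiE0140h, apparently present as a three-copy concatemer of a core segment (3xC2), placed upstream of a minimal beta-globin promoter (minBG). Neither element was picked up by the automated feature table, but the unannotated region upstream of the reporter is consistent with their position. Together they drive SYFP2, a rapidly maturing monomeric yellow fluorescent protein derived from Aequorea victoria. Downstream, a shortened woodchuck hepatitis virus posttranscriptional regulatory element (WPRE3, annotated as two WPRE fragments) boosts transcript stability and expression, and a bovine growth hormone polyadenylation signal terminates the message.

The vector is intended to label Pvalb-positive neurons in the striatum as part of an enhancer AAV toolbox for striatal cell types. The record notes that expression is not exclusive to them, with strong labelling also seen in cortical Pvalb neurons and layer 5 extratelencephalic neurons.
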