Features (pLannotate 1.2.2; 14 found; start..end, strand, type, name):
     12..39      +  repeat_region  AAV2 ITR (fragment): inverted terminal repeat of adeno-associated virus serotype 2 inverted
     68..95      +  repeat_region  AAV2 ITR (fragment): inverted terminal repeat of adeno-associated virus serotype 2 inverted
    844..1560    +  CDS            SYFP2: SYFP2 is a basic (constitutively fluorescent) yellow fluorescent protein published in 2006, derived from Aequorea victoria. It is reported to be a very rapidly-maturing monomer with moderate acid sensitivity.
   1600..1757    +  misc_feature   WPRE (fragment): woodchuck hepatitis virus posttranscriptional regulatory element
   1763..1843    +  misc_feature   WPRE (fragment): woodchuck hepatitis virus posttranscriptional regulatory element
   1860..1971    +  polyA_signal   bGH poly(A) signal: bovine growth hormone polyadenylation signal
   2089..2229    +  repeat_region  AAV2 ITR: inverted terminal repeat of adeno-associated virus serotype 2 inverted
   2234..2285    -  misc_feature   bom (fragment): basis of mobility region from pBR322
   2304..2759    +  rep_origin     f1 ori (sequence partly withheld): f1 bacteriophage origin of replication; arrow indicates direction of (+) strand synthesis
   2760..2809    -  misc_feature   bom (fragment): basis of mobility region from pBR322
   2911..2946    -  CDS            rop (fragment): Rop protein, which maintains plasmids at low copy number; rop
   3041..3145    +  promoter       AmpR promoter: bla
   3146..4006    +  CDS            AmpR: β-lactamase; bla; confers resistance to ampicillin, carbenicillin, and related antibiotics
   4177..4765    +  rep_origin     ori: high-copy-number ColE1/pMB1/pBR322/pUC origin of replication
>Addgene plasmid #191726 | AiP12787 - pAAV-AiE0140h_3xC2-minBG-SYFP2-WPRE3-BGHpA (Alias: CN2787) | addgene full sequence | sequence record 376718 | Addgene NGS Result
CCTGCAGGCAGCTGCGCGCTCGCTCGCTCACTGAGGCCGCCCGGGCGTCGGGCGACCTTTGGTCGCCCGG
CCTCAGTGAGCGAGCGAGCGCGCAGAGAGGGAGTGGCCAACTCCATCACTAGGGGTTCCTGCGGCCGCAC
GCGTCCAAGAAATTAGAATAAAGGGAAAAATGACTTTGAGATGTACTTTCTTAAAATAACTGAAGTAATG
ACCGCATGAGCCAGCTGATGGGTTTTTAAATGGATACGTTTCTATCAGCCTGCTGCTTGATGCCAGAGCC
AAATATATATGGAGTGTATTATATCATATCCTGTAGGCAGGAGACTGTTGGGGCATTGGGGGACCCAAGA
AATTAGAATAAAGGGAAAAATGACTTTGAGATGTACTTTCTTAAAATAACTGAAGTAATGACCGCATGAG
CCAGCTGATGGGTTTTTAAATGGATACGTTTCTATCAGCCTGCTGCTTGATGCCAGAGCCAAATATATAT
GGAGTGTATTATATCATATCCTGTAGGCAGGAGACTGTTGGGGCATTGGGGGACCCAAGAAATTAGAATA
AAGGGAAAAATGACTTTGAGATGTACTTTCTTAAAATAACTGAAGTAATGACCGCATGAGCCAGCTGATG
GGTTTTTAAATGGATACGTTTCTATCAGCCTGCTGCTTGATGCCAGAGCCAAATATATATGGAGTGTATT
ATATCATATCCTGTAGGCAGGAGACTGTTGGGGCATTGGGGGACGAGCTCGGGCTGGGCATAAAAGTCAG
GGCAGAGCCATCTATTGCTTACATTTGCTTCTGGGATCCAGATCTTTCGAAGCTAGCGCTACCGGTCGCC
ACCATGGTGAGCAAGGGCGAGGAGCTGTTCACCGGGGTGGTGCCCATCCTGGTCGAGCTGGACGGCGACG
TAAACGGCCACAAGTTCAGCGTGTCCGGCGAGGGCGAGGGCGATGCCACCTACGGCAAGCTGACCCTGAA
GCTGATCTGCACCACCGGCAAGCTGCCCGTGCCCTGGCCCACCCTCGTGACCACCCTGGGCTACGGCGTG
CAGTGCTTCGCCCGCTACCCCGACCACATGAAGCAGCACGACTTCTTCAAGTCCGCCATGCCCGAAGGCT
ACGTCCAGGAGCGCACCATCTTCTTCAAGGACGACGGCAACTACAAGACCCGCGCCGAGGTGAAGTTCGA
GGGCGACACCCTGGTGAACCGCATCGAGCTGAAGGGCATCGACTTCAAGGAGGACGGCAACATCCTGGGG
CACAAGCTGGAGTACAACTACAACAGCCACAACGTCTATATCACCGCCGACAAGCAGAAGAACGGCATCA
AGGCCAACTTCAAGATCCGCCACAACATCGAGGACGGCGGCGTGCAGCTCGCCGACCACTACCAGCAGAA
CACCCCCATCGGCGACGGCCCCGTGCTGCTGCCCGACAACCACTACCTGAGCTACCAGTCCAAGCTGAGC
AAAGACCCCAACGAGAAGCGCGATCACATGGTCCTGCTGGAGTTCGTGACCGCCGCCGGGATCACTCTCG
GCATGGACGAGCTGTACAAGTAAGTCGACGGCGCGCCGCGGCCGCGAATTCGATATCATAATCAACCTCT
GGATTACAAAATTTGTGAAAGATTGACTGGTATTCTTAACTATGTTGCTCCTTTTACGCTATGTGGATAC
GCTGCTTTAATGCCTTTGTATCATGCTATTGCTTCCCGTATGGCTTTCATTTTCTCCTCCTTGTATAAAT
CCTGGTTAGTTCTTGCCACGGCGGAACTCATCGCCGCCTGCCTTGCCCGCTGCTGGACAGGGGCTCGGCT
GTTGGGCACTGACAATTCCGTGGCTCGAGAGATCTTCGACTGTGCCTTCTAGTTGCCAGCCATCTGTTGT
TTGCCCCTCCCCCGTGCCTTCCTTGACCCTGGAAGGTGCCACTCCCACTGTCCTTTCCTAATAAAATGAG
GAAATTGCATCGCATTGTCTGAGTAGGTGTCATTCTATTCTGGGGGGTGGGGTGGGGCAGGACAGCAAGG
GGGAGGATTGGGAAGACAATAGCAGGCATGAGATCTCACGTGCGGACCGAGCGGCCGCAGGAACCCCTAG
TGATGGAGTTGGCCACTCCCTCTCTGCGCGCTCGCTCGCTCACTGAGGCCGGGCGACCAAAGGTCGCCCG
ACGCCCGGGCTTTGCCCGGGCGGCCTCAGTGAGCGAGCGAGCGCGCAGCTGCCTGCAGGGGCGCCTGATG
CGGTATTTTCTCCTTACGCATCTGTGCGGTATTTCACACCGCATA
[95 nt withheld, positions 2286-2380]
T
[46 nt withheld, positions 2382-2427]
C
[141 nt withheld, positions 2429-2569]
CCTTTGACGTTGGAGTCCACGTTCTTT
[37 nt withheld, positions 2597-2633]
ACTCTATCTCGGGCTATTCTTTTGATTTATAAGGGATTTTGCCGATTTCGGTCTATTGGTTAAAAAATGA
GCTGATTTAACAAAAATTTAACGCGAATTTTAACAAAATATTAACGTTTACAATTTTATGGTGCACTCTC
AGTACAATCTGCTCTGATGCCGCATAGTTAAGCCAGCCCCGACACCCGCCAACACCCGCTGACGCGCCCT
GACGGGCTTGTCTGCTCCCGGCATCCGCTTACAGACAAGCTGTGACCGTCTCCGGGAGCTGCATGTGTCA
GAGGTTTTCACCGTCATCACCGAAACGCGCGAGACGAAAGGGCCTCGTGATACGCCTATTTTTATAGGTT
AATGTCATGATAATAATGGTTTCTTAGACGTCAGGTGGCACTTTTCGGGGAAATGTGCGCGGAACCCCTA
TTTGTTTATTTTTCTAAATACATTCAAATATGTATCCGCTCATGAGACAATAACCCTGATAAATGCTTCA
ATAATATTGAAAAAGGAAGAGTATGAGTATTCAACATTTCCGTGTCGCCCTTATTCCCTTTTTTGCGGCA
TTTTGCCTTCCTGTTTTTGCTCACCCAGAAACGCTGGTGAAAGTAAAAGATGCTGAAGATCAGTTGGGTG
CACGAGTGGGTTACATCGAACTGGATCTCAACAGCGGTAAGATCCTTGAGAGTTTTCGCCCCGAAGAACG
TTTTCCAATGATGAGCACTTTTAAAGTTCTGCTATGTGGCGCGGTATTATCCCGTATTGACGCCGGGCAA
GAGCAACTCGGTCGCCGCATACACTATTCTCAGAATGACTTGGTTGAGTACTCACCAGTCACAGAAAAGC
ATCTTACGGATGGCATGACAGTAAGAGAATTATGCAGTGCTGCCATAACCATGAGTGATAACACTGCGGC
CAACTTACTTCTGACAACGATCGGAGGACCGAAGGAGCTAACCGCTTTTTTGCACAACATGGGGGATCAT
GTAACTCGCCTTGATCGTTGGGAACCGGAGCTGAATGAAGCCATACCAAACGACGAGCGTGACACCACGA
TGCCTGTAGCAATGGCAACAACGTTGCGCAAACTATTAACTGGCGAACTACTTACTCTAGCTTCCCGGCA
ACAATTAATAGACTGGATGGAGGCGGATAAAGTTGCAGGACCACTTCTGCGCTCGGCCCTTCCGGCTGGC
TGGTTTATTGCTGATAAATCTGGAGCCGGTGAGCGTGGGTCTCGCGGTATCATTGCAGCACTGGGGCCAG
ATGGTAAGCCCTCCCGTATCGTAGTTATCTACACGACGGGGAGTCAGGCAACTATGGATGAACGAAATAG
ACAGATCGCTGAGATAGGTGCCTCACTGATTAAGCATTGGTAACTGTCAGACCAAGTTTACTCATATATA
CTTTAGATTGATTTAAAACTTCATTTTTAATTTAAAAGGATCTAGGTGAAGATCCTTTTTGATAATCTCA
TGACCAAAATCCCTTAACGTGAGTTTTCGTTCCACTGAGCGTCAGACCCCGTAGAAAAGATCAAAGGATC
TTCTTGAGATCCTTTTTTTCTGCGCGTAATCTGCTGCTTGCAAACAAAAAAACCACCGCTACCAGCGGTG
GTTTGTTTGCCGGATCAAGAGCTACCAACTCTTTTTCCGAAGGTAACTGGCTTCAGCAGAGCGCAGATAC
CAAATACTGTTCTTCTAGTGTAGCCGTAGTTAGGCCACCACTTCAAGAACTCTGTAGCACCGCCTACATA
CCTCGCTCTGCTAATCCTGTTACCAGTGGCTGCTGCCAGTGGCGATAAGTCGTGTCTTACCGGGTTGGAC
TCAAGACGATAGTTACCGGATAAGGCGCAGCGGTCGGGCTGAACGGGGGGTTCGTGCACACAGCCCAGCT
TGGAGCGAACGACCTACACCGAACTGAGATACCTACAGCGTGAGCTATGAGAAAGCGCCACGCTTCCCGA
AGGGAGAAAGGCGGACAGGTATCCGGTAAGCGGCAGGGTCGGAACAGGAGAGCGCACGAGGGAGCTTCCA
GGGGGAAACGCCTGGTATCTTTATAGTCCTGTCGGGTTTCGCCACCTCTGACTTGAGCGTCGATTTTTGT
GATGCTCGTCAGGGGGGCGGAGCCTATGGAAAAACGCCAGCAACGCGGCCTTTTTACGGTTCCTGGCCTT
TTGCTGGCCTTTTGCTCACATGT
